Addgene plasmid #147039: pnEK-NpHG_N
Purpose: (Empty Backbone) Bacterial Expression vector
Depositing lab: Elisa Izaurralde. Depositing organization: Max Planck Institute for Developmental Biology. Publication: Deciphering correct strategies for multiprotein complex assembly by co-expression: application to complexes as large as the histone octamer. Diebold ML, Fribourg S, Koch M, Metzger T, Romier C. J Struct Biol. 2011 Aug;175(2):178-88. doi: 10.1016/j.jsb.2011.02.001. Epub 2011 Feb 12. PubMed 21320604.
Backbone
  Vector backbone: pnEK
  Vector type: Bacterial Expression
Growth in bacteria
  Bacterial resistance: Kanamycin, 50 μg/mL
  Growth temperature: 37°C
  Growth strain: DH5alpha
  Copy number: Low Copy
Gene/Insert
  Gene/Insert name: None
Terms and licenses: Academic/Nonprofit Terms; Industry Terms: Not Available to Industry
Depositor comments: Plasmids from this collection were made available to the research community and donated after the lab closed. Please note that the sequence provided by the depositing laboratory may be theoretical/predicted or based on Sanger sequencing results. There may be discrepancies between sequencing results obtained by Addgene and the depositor sequence. If an Addgene verified sequence is not available, please contact before placing your order to request that our lab fully sequence the plasmid.
How to cite: pnEK-NpHG_N was a gift from Elisa Izaurralde (Addgene plasmid # 147039 ; http://n2t.net/addgene:147039 ; RRID:Addgene_147039)
