[The description below was written by a language model from this plasmid's Addgene catalogue record and pLannotate feature annotations shown in this document.]
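Description:
pnEK-NpHG_N is an empty bacterial expression vector of about 6 kb built on the pnEK backbone, a pET-style plasmid intended for T7-driven protein production in E. coli. It is selected with kanamycin through an aph(3')-Ia aminoglycoside phosphotransferase gene. Replication depends on a ColE1/pBR322-type origin accompanied by the bom mobility region and the rop gene, consistent with the low copy number given in the record. An f1 phage origin is also present, along with remnants of the pBR322 tetracycline resistance gene, which are annotated only as fragments and are presumably non-functional.

The expression cassette consists of a T7 promoter followed directly by a lac operator and the strong T7 gene 10 ribosome binding site, and it ends in a T7 terminator. A plasmid-borne lacI gene with its own promoter supplies the repressor, so transcription stays off until IPTG is added in a host that expresses T7 RNA polymerase. Downstream of the RBS, the annotation detects a short match to a composite tag that includes a His stretch, followed by the Schistosoma japonicum glutathione S-transferase coding sequence. This suggests that a gene cloned after GST would be produced as an N-terminal His-plus-GST fusion, suitable for affinity purification and improved solubility. The record does not annotate a protease cleavage site or describe the cloning sites. A short match to a gene 10-derived solubility tag just before the terminator is probably residual vector sequence. No insert is present. The associated publication concerns co-expression strategies for assembling multiprotein complexes, which points to use in recombinant protein and complex production. The depositor notes that the sequence may be theoretical rather than fully verified.
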