Features (pLannotate 1.2.2; 19 found; start..end, strand, type, name):
     12..467     +  rep_origin     f1 ori (sequence partly withheld): f1 bacteriophage origin of replication; arrow indicates direction of (+) strand synthesis
    494..551     +  promoter       AmpR promoter (fragment): bla
    560..1375    -  CDS            KanR: aminoglycoside phosphotransferase; aph(3')-Ia; confers resistance to kanamycin in bacteria or G418 (Geneticin®) in eukaryotes
   1497..2085    +  rep_origin     ori: high-copy-number ColE1/pMB1/pBR322/pUC origin of replication
   2271..2413    -  misc_feature   bom: basis of mobility region from pBR322
   2515..2706    -  CDS            rop: Rop protein, which maintains plasmids at low copy number; rop
   2723..3103    +  CDS            YPB1_ECOLX: Protein predicted: Swiss-Prot protein existence level 4. From Escherichia coli.
   3175..3466    -  CDS            TcR (fragment): tetracycline efflux protein; tet; confers resistance to tetracycline
   3481..3502    -  protein_bind   CAP binding site: CAP binding activates transcription in the presence of cAMP. E. coli catabolite activator protein
   3515..4597    -  CDS            lacI: lac repressor; lacI; The lac repressor binds to the lac operator to inhibit transcription in E. coli. This inhibition can be relieved by adding lactose or isopropyl-β-D-thiogalactopyranoside (IPTG).
   4598..4675    -  promoter       lacI promoter: lacI
   4683..4962    -  CDS            TcR (fragment): tetracycline efflux protein; tet; confers resistance to tetracycline
   4984..5002    +  promoter       T7 promoter: promoter for bacteriophage T7 RNA polymerase
   5003..5027    +  protein_bind   lac operator: The lac repressor binds to the lac operator to inhibit transcription in E. coli. This inhibition can be relieved by adding lactose or isopropyl-β-D-thiogalactopyranoside (IPTG). lac repressor encoded by lacI
   5042..5064    +  RBS            RBS: efficient ribosome binding site from bacteriophage T7 gene 10 (Olins and Rangwala, 1989)
   5083..5099    +  CDS            capTEV™ (fragment): composite tag for in vivo biotinylation, TEV protease cleavage, and 6xHis tagging
   5120..5770    +  CDS            GST: glutathione S-transferase from Schistosoma japonicum
   5876..5925    +  CDS            SET1 (fragment): solubility-enhancement tag derived from T7 phage gene 10B
   5933..5980    +  terminator     T7 terminator: transcription terminator for bacteriophage T7 RNA polymerase
>Addgene plasmid #147039 | pnEK-NpHG_N | depositor full sequence | sequence record 289486 | Full Sequence
TGGCGAATGGG
[124 nt withheld, positions 12-135]
C
[91 nt withheld, positions 137-227]
A
[49 nt withheld, positions 229-277]
CCTTTGACGTTGGAGTCCACGTTCTTT
[37 nt withheld, positions 305-341]
ACCCTATCTCGGTCTATTCTTTTGATTTATAAGGGATTTTGCCGATTTCGGCCTATTGGTTAAAAAATGA
GCTGATTTAACAAAAATTTAACGCGAATTTTAACAAAATATTAACGTTTACAATTTCAGGTGGCACTTTT
CGGGGAAATGTGCGCGGAACCCCTATTTGTTTATTTTTCTAAATACATTCAAATATGTATCCGCTCATGA
ATTAATTCTTAGAAAAACTCATCGAGCATCAAATGAAACTGCAATTTATTCATATCAGGATTATCAATAC
CATATTTTTGAAAAAGCCGTTTCTGTAATGAAGGAGAAAACTCACCGAGGCAGTTCCATAGGATGGCAAG
ATCCTGGTATCGGTCTGCGATTCCGACTCGTCCAACATCAATACAACCTATTAATTTCCCCTCGTCAAAA
ATAAGGTTATCAAGTGAGAAATCACCATGAGTGACGACTGAATCCGGTGAGAATGGCAAAAGTTTATGCA
TTTCTTTCCAGACTTGTTCAACAGGCCAGCCATTACGCTCGTCATCAAAATCACTCGCATCAACCAAACC
GTTATTCATTCGTGATTGCGCCTGAGCGAGACGAAATACGCGATCGCTGTTAAAAGGACAATTACAAACA
GGAATCGAATGCAACCGGCGCAGGAACACTGCCAGCGCATCAACAATATTTTCACCTGAATCAGGATATT
CTTCTAATACCTGGAATGCTGTTTTCCCGGGGATCGCAGTGGTGAGTAACCATGCATCATCAGGAGTACG
GATAAAATGCTTGATGGTCGGAAGAGGCATAAATTCCGTCAGCCAGTTTAGTCTGACCATCTCATCTGTA
ACATCATTGGCAACGCTACCTTTGCCATGTTTCAGAAACAACTCTGGCGCATCGGGCTTCCCATACAATC
GATAGATTGTCGCACCTGATTGCCCGACATTATCGCGAGCCCATTTATACCCATATAAATCAGCATCCAT
GTTGGAATTTAATCGCGGCCTAGAGCAAGACGTTTCCCGTTGAATATGGCTCATAACACCCCTTGTATTA
CTGTTTATGTAAGCAGACAGTTTTATTGTTCATGACCAAAATCCCTTAACGTGAGTTTTCGTTCCACTGA
GCGTCAGACCCCGTAGAAAAGATCAAAGGATCTTCTTGAGATCCTTTTTTTCTGCGCGTAATCTGCTGCT
TGCAAACAAAAAAACCACCGCTACCAGCGGTGGTTTGTTTGCCGGATCAAGAGCTACCAACTCTTTTTCC
GAAGGTAACTGGCTTCAGCAGAGCGCAGATACCAAATACTGTCCTTCTAGTGTAGCCGTAGTTAGGCCAC
CACTTCAAGAACTCTGTAGCACCGCCTACATACCTCGCTCTGCTAATCCTGTTACCAGTGGCTGCTGCCA
GTGGCGATAAGTCGTGTCTTACCGGGTTGGACTCAAGACGATAGTTACCGGATAAGGCGCAGCGGTCGGG
CTGAACGGGGGGTTCGTGCACACAGCCCAGCTTGGAGCGAACGACCTACACCGAACTGAGATACCTACAG
CGTGAGCTATGAGAAAGCGCCACGCTTCCCGAAGGGAGAAAGGCGGACAGGTATCCGGTAAGCGGCAGGG
TCGGAACAGGAGAGCGCACGAGGGAGCTTCCAGGGGGAAACGCCTGGTATCTTTATAGTCCTGTCGGGTT
TCGCCACCTCTGACTTGAGCGTCGATTTTTGTGATGCTCGTCAGGGGGGCGGAGCCTATGGAAAAACGCC
AGCAACGCGGCCTTTTTACGGTTCCTGGCCTTTTGCTGGCCTTTTGCTCACATGTTCTTTCCTGCGTTAT
CCCCTGATTCTGTGGATAACCGTATTACCGCCTTTGAGTGAGCTGATACCGCTCGCCGCAGCCGAACGAC
CGAGCGCAGCGAGTCAGTGAGCGAGGAAGCGGAAGAGCGCCTGATGCGGTATTTTCTCCTTACGCATCTG
TGCGGTATTTCACACCGCATATATGGTGCACTCTCAGTACAATCTGCTCTGATGCCGCATAGTTAAGCCA
GTATACACTCCGCTATCGCTACGTGACTGGGTCATGGCTGCGCCCCGACACCCGCCAACACCCGCTGACG
CGCCCTGACGGGCTTGTCTGCTCCCGGCATCCGCTTACAGACAAGCTGTGACCGTCTCCGGGAGCTGCAT
GTGTCAGAGGTTTTCACCGTCATCACCGAAACGCGCGAGGCAGCTGCGGTAAAGCTCATCAGCGTGGTCG
TGAAGCGATTCACAGATGTCTGCCTGTTCATCCGCGTCCAGCTCGTTGAGTTTCTCCAGAAGCGTTAATG
TCTGGCTTCTGATAAAGCGGGCCATGTTAAGGGCGGTTTTTTCCTGTTTGGTCACTGATGCCTCCGTGTA
AGGGGGATTTCTGTTCATGGGGGTAATGATACCGATGAAACGAGAGAGGATGCTCACGATACGGGTTACT
GATGATGAACATGCCCGGTTACTGGAACGTTGTGAGGGTAAACAACTGGCGGTATGGATGCGGCGGGACC
AGAGAAAAATCACTCAGGGTCAATGCCAGCGCTTCGTTAATACAGATGTAGGTGTTCCACAGGGTAGCCA
GCAGCATCCTGCGATGCAGATCCGGAACATAATGGTGCAGGGCGCTGACTTCCGCGTTTCCAGACTTTAC
GAAACACGGAAACCGAAGACCATTCATGTTGTTGCTCAGGTCGCAGACGTTTTGCAGCAGCAGTCGCTTC
ACGTTCGCTCGCGTATCGGTGATTCATTCTGCTAACCAGTAAGGCAACCCCGCCAGCCTAGCCGGGTCCT
CAACGACAGGAGCACGATCATGCGCACCCGTGGGGCCGCCATGCCGGCGATAATGGCCTGCTTCTCGCCG
AAACGTTTGGTGGCGGGACCAGTGACGAAGGCTTGAGCGAGGGCGTGCAAGATTCCGAATACCGCAAGCG
ACAGGCCGATCATCGTCGCGCTCCAGCGAAAGCGGTCCTCGCCGAAAATGACCCAGAGCGCTGCCGGCAC
CTGTCCTACGAGTTGCATGATAAAGAAGACAGTCATAAGTGCGGCGACGATAGTCATGCCCCGCGCCCAC
CGGAAGGAGCTGACTGGGTTGAAGGCTCTCAAGGGCATCGGTCGAGATCCCGGTGCCTAATGAGTGAGCT
AACTTACATTAATTGCGTTGCGCTCACTGCCCGCTTTCCAGTCGGGAAACCTGTCGTGCCAGCTGCATTA
ATGAATCGGCCAACGCGCGGGGAGAGGCGGTTTGCGTATTGGGCGCCAGGGTGGTTTTTCTTTTCACCAG
TGAGACGGGCAACAGCTGATTGCCCTTCACCGCCTGGCCCTGAGAGAGTTGCAGCAAGCGGTCCACGCTG
GTTTGCCCCAGCAGGCGAAAATCCTGTTTGATGGTGGTTAACGGCGGGATATAACATGAGCTGTCTTCGG
TATCGTCGTATCCCACTACCGAGATATCCGCACCAACGCGCAGCCCGGACTCGGTAATGGCGCGCATTGC
GCCCAGCGCCATCTGATCGTTGGCAACCAGCATCGCAGTGGGAACGATGCCCTCATTCAGCATTTGCATG
GTTTGTTGAAAACCGGACATGGCACTCCAGTCGCCTTCCCGTTCCGCTATCGGCTGAATTTGATTGCGAG
TGAGATATTTATGCCAGCCAGCCAGACGCAGACGCGCCGAGACAGAACTTAATGGGCCCGCTAACAGCGC
GATTTGCTGGTGACCCAATGCGACCAGATGCTCCACGCCCAGTCGCGTACCGTCTTCATGGGAGAAAATA
ATACTGTTGATGGGTGTCTGGTCAGAGACATCAAGAAATAACGCCGGAACATTAGTGCAGGCAGCTTCCA
CAGCAATGGCATCCTGGTCATCCAGCGGATAGTTAATGATCAGCCCACTGACGCGTTGCGCGAGAAGATT
GTGCACCGCCGCTTTACAGGCTTCGACGCCGCTTCGTTCTACCATCGACACCACCACGCTGGCACCCAGT
TGATCGGCGCGAGATTTAATCGCCGCGACAATTTGCGACGGCGCGTGCAGGGCCAGACTGGAGGTGGCAA
CGCCAATCAGCAACGACTGTTTGCCCGCCAGTTGTTGTGCCACGCGGTTGGGAATGTAATTCAGCTCCGC
CATCGCCGCTTCCACTTTTTCCCGCGTTTTCGCAGAAACGTGGCTGGCCTGGTTCACCACGCGGGAAACG
GTCTGATAAGAGACACCGGCATACTCTGCGACATCGTATAACGTTACTGGTTTCACATTCACCACCCTGA
ATTGACTCTCTTCCGGGCGCTATCATGCCATACCGCGAAAGGTTTTGCGCCATTCGATGGTGTCCGGGAT
CTCGACGCTCTCCCTTATGCGACTCCTGCATTAGGAAGCAGCCCAGTAGTAGGTTGAGGCCGTTGAGCAC
CGCCGCCGCAAGGAATGGTGCATGCAAGGAGATGGCGCCCAACAGTCCCCCGGCCACGGGGCCTGCCACC
ATACCCACGCCGAAACAAGCGCTCATGAGCCCGAAGTGGCGAGCCCGATCTTCCCCATCGGTGATGTCGG
CGATATAGGCGCCAGCAACCGCACCTGTGGCGCCGGTGATGCCGGCCACGATGCGTCCGGCGTAGAGGAT
CGAGATCTCGATCCCGCGAAATTAATACGACTCACTATAGGGGAATTGTGAGCGGATAACAATTCCCCAC
TAGTAATAATTTTGTTTAACTTTAAGAAGGAGATATACCATGAGCGGCAGCCATCATCATCATCATCACA
GCGGCAGCGGCTCCATGGCCCCTATACTAGGTTATTGGAAAATTAAGGGCCTTGTGCAACCCACTCGACT
TCTTTTGGAATATCTTGAAGAAAAATATGAAGAGCATTTGTATGAGCGCGATGAAGGTGATAAATGGCGA
AACAAAAAGTTTGAATTGGGTTTGGAGTTTCCCAATCTTCCTTATTATATTGATGGTGATGTTAAATTAA
CACAGTCTATGGCCATCATACGTTATATAGCTGACAAGCACAACATGTTGGGTGGTTGTCCAAAAGAGCG
TGCAGAGATTTCAATGCTTGAAGGAGCGGTTTTGGATATTAGATACGGTGTTTCGAGAATTGCATATAGT
AAAGACTTTGAAACTCTCAAAGTTGATTTTCTTAGCAAGCTACCTGAAATGCTGAAAATGTTCGAAGATC
GTTTATGTCATAAAACATATTTAAATGGTGATCATGTAACCCATCCTGACTTCATGTTGTATGACGCTCT
TGATGTTGTTTTATACATGGACCCAATGTGCCTGGATGCGTTCCCAAAATTAGTTTGTTTTAAAAAACGT
ATTGAAGCTATCCCACAAATTGATAAGTACTTGAAATCCAGCAAGTATATAGCATGGCCTTTGCAGGGCT
GGCAAGCCACGTTTGGTGGTGGCGACCATCCGCCAAAATCGGATGGTACCGGCAGCGGCCTGGAAGTTCT
GTTCCAGGGGCCCCATATGCTCGAGCTTAAGCAATTGGGATCCTAATAGTCTAGAGCTAGCCCTAGGAGA
TCCGGCTGCTAACAAAGCCCGAAAGGAAGCTGAGTTGGCTGCTGCCACCGCTGAGCAATAACTAGCATAA
CCCCTTGGGGCCTCTAAACGGGTCTTGAGGGGTTTTTTGCTGAAAGGAGGAACTATATCCGGAT
